>Addgene plasmid #42767 | TAL3304 | depositor partial sequence | sequence record 57887 | TAL3304 sequence 2430 bps
TCTAGAGCTAGCACCATGGACTACAAAGACCATGACGGTGATTATAAAGATCATGACATCGATTACAAGG
ATGACGATGACAAGATGGCCCCCAAGAAGAAGAGGAAGGTGGGCATTCACCGCGGGGTACCTATGGTGGA
CTTGAGGACACTCGGTTATTCGCAACAGCAACAGGAGAAAATCAAGCCTAAGGTCAGGAGCACCGTCGCG
CAACACCACGAGGCGCTTGTGGGGCATGGCTTCACTCATGCGCATATTGTCGCGCTTTCACAGCACCCTG
CGGCGCTTGGGACGGTGGCTGTCAAATACCAAGATATGATTGCGGCCCTGCCCGAAGCCACGCACGAGGC
AATTGTAGGGGTCGGTAAACAGTGGTCGGGAGCGCGAGCACTTGAGGCGCTGCTGACTGTGGCGGGTGAG
CTTAGGGGGCCTCCGCTCCAGCTCGACACCGGGCAGCTGCTGAAGATCGCGAAGAGAGGGGGAGTAACAG
CGGTAGAGGCAGTGCACGCCTGGCGCAATGCGCTCACCGGGGCCCCCTTGAACCTGACCCCAGACCAGGT
AGTCGCAATCGCGTCACATGACGGGGGAAAGCAAGCCCTGGAAACCGTGCAAAGGTTGTTGCCGGTCCTT
TGTCAAGACCACGGCCTTACACCGGAGCAAGTCGTGGCCATTGCAAGCAACATCGGTGGCAAACAGGCTC
TTGAGACGGTTCAGAGACTTCTCCCAGTTCTCTGTCAAGCCCACGGGCTGACTCCCGATCAAGTTGTAGC
GATTGCGTCGAACATTGGAGGGAAACAAGCATTGGAGACTGTCCAACGGCTCCTTCCCGTGTTGTGTCAA
GCCCACGGTTTGACGCCTGCACAAGTGGTCGCCATCGCCAACAACAACGGCGGTAAGCAGGCGCTGGAAA
CAGTACAGCGCCTGCTGCCTGTACTGTGCCAGGATCATGGACTGACCCCAGACCAGGTAGTCGCAATCGC
GTCACATGACGGGGGAAAGCAAGCCCTGGAAACCGTGCAAAGGTTGTTGCCGGTCCTTTGTCAAGACCAC
GGCCTTACACCGGAGCAAGTCGTGGCCATTGCAAGCAACATCGGTGGCAAACAGGCTCTTGAGACGGTTC
AGAGACTTCTCCCAGTTCTCTGTCAAGCCCACGGGCTGACTCCCGATCAAGTTGTAGCGATTGCGAATAA
CAATGGAGGGAAACAAGCATTGGAGACTGTCCAACGGCTCCTTCCCGTGTTGTGTCAAGCCCACGGTTTG
ACGCCTGCACAAGTGGTCGCCATCGCCAGCCATGATGGCGGTAAGCAGGCGCTGGAAACAGTACAGCGCC
TGCTGCCTGTACTGTGCCAGGATCATGGACTGACCCCAGACCAGGTAGTCGCAATCGCGTCAAACGGAGG
GGGAAAGCAAGCCCTGGAAACCGTGCAAAGGTTGTTGCCGGTCCTTTGTCAAGACCACGGCCTTACACCG
GAGCAAGTCGTGGCCATTGCAAATAATAACGGTGGCAAACAGGCTCTTGAGACGGTTCAGAGACTTCTCC
CAGTTCTCTGTCAAGCCCACGGGCTGACTCCCGATCAAGTTGTAGCGATTGCGAATAACAATGGAGGGAA
ACAAGCATTGGAGACTGTCCAACGGCTCCTTCCCGTGTTGTGTCAAGCCCACGGTTTGACGCCTGCACAA
GTGGTCGCCATCGCCAACAACAACGGCGGTAAGCAGGCGCTGGAAACAGTACAGCGCCTGCTGCCTGTAC
TGTGCCAGGATCATGGACTGACCCCAGACCAGGTAGTCGCAATCGCGTCAAACGGAGGGGGAAAGCAAGC
CCTGGAAACCGTGCAAAGGTTGTTGCCGGTCCTTTGTCAAGACCACGGCCTTACACCGGAGCAAGTCGTG
GCCATTGCAAATAATAACGGTGGCAAACAGGCTCTTGAGACGGTTCAGAGACTTCTCCCAGTTCTCTGTC
AAGCCCACGGGCTGACTCCCGATCAAGTTGTAGCGATTGCGTCGAACATTGGAGGGAAACAAGCATTGGA
GACTGTCCAACGGCTCCTTCCCGTGTTGTGTCAAGCCCACGGTTTGACGCCTGCACAAGTGGTCGCCATC
GCCTCGAATGGCGGCGGTAAGCAGGCGCTGGAAACAGTACAGCGCCTGCTGCCTGTACTGTGCCAGGATC
ATGGACTGACACCCGAACAGGTGGTCGCCATTGCTAATAATAACGGAGGACGGCCAGCCTTGGAGTCCAT
CGTAGCCCAATTGTCCAGGCCCGATCCCGCGTTGGCTGCGTTAACGAATGACCATCTGGTGGCGTTGGCA
TGTCTTGGTGGACGACCCGCGCTCGATGCAGTCAAAAAGGGTCTGCCTCATGCTCCCGCATTGATCAAAA
GAACCAACCGGCGGATTCCCGAGAGAACTTCCCATCGAGTCGCGGGATCC
