>Addgene plasmid #42767 | TAL3304 | addgene partial sequence | sequence record 60763 | JDS-TALEN-F 5'-TAGGGGTCGGTAAACAGTGG-3'
TGTGGCGGGTGAGCTTAGGGGGCCTCCGCTCCAGCTCGACACCGGGCAGCTGCTGAAGATCGCGAAGAGA
GGGGGAGTAACAGCGGTAGAGGCAGTGCACGCCTGGCGCAATGCGCTCACCGGGGCCCCCTTGAACCTGA
CCCCAGACCAGGTAGTCGCAATCGCGTCACATGACGGGGGAAAGCAAGCCCTGGAAACCGTGCAAAGGTT
GTTGCCGGTCCTTTGTCAAGACCACGGCCTTACACCGGAGCAAGTCGTGGCCATTGCAAGCAACATCGGT
GGCAAACAGGCTCTTGAGACGGTTCAGAGACTTCTCCCAGTTCTCTGTCAAGCCCACGGGCTGACTCCCG
ATCAAGTTGTAGCGATTGCGTCGAACATTGGAGGGAAACAAGCATTGGAGACTGTCCAACGGCTCCTTCC
CGTGTTGTGTCAAGCCCACGGTTTGACGCCTGCACAAGTGGTCGCCATCGCCAACAACAACGGCGGTAAG
CAGGCGCTGGAAACAGTACAGCGCCTGCTGCCTGTACTGTGCCAGGATCATGGACTGACCCCAGACCAGG
TAGTCGCAATCGCGTCACATGACGGGGGAAAGCAAGCCCTGGAAACCGTGCAAAGGTTGTTGCCGGTCCT
TTGTCAAGACCACGGCCTTACACCGGAGCAAGTCGTGGCCATTGCAAGCAACATCGGTGGCAAACAGGCT
CTTGAGACGGTTCAGAGACTTCTCCCAGTTCTCTGTCAAGCCCACGGGCTGACTCCCGATCAAGTTGTAG
CGATTGCGAATAACAATGGAGGGAAACAAGCATTGGAGACTGTCCAACGGCTCCTTCCCGTGTT
