[The description below was written by a language model from this plasmid's Addgene catalogue record.]
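Description:
TAL3304 is a TALEN expression plasmid built on the JDS74 backbone, a roughly 6.4 kb vector catalogued as mammalian expression with a T7 promoter. It encodes the "left" half-site monomer of a TAL effector nuclease pair directed against the zebrafish (D. rerio) mak gene. The approximately 1.6 kb insert is an engineered array of TAL effector repeats designed to recognise a specific 18-nucleotide site in mak. It was placed into the backbone by restriction cloning, with both cloning junctions destroyed in the process. The backbone supplies the flanking coding elements: an N-terminal 3X Flag epitope tag and a C-terminal wild-type FokI nuclease domain, so that the finished open reading frame yields a tagged TAL repeat array fused to FokI. The plasmid is maintained in E. coli at high copy under ampicillin selection; the record does not give a feature table, so the origin of replication and other backbone details are not stated.

Expression is driven by a CMV promoter for use in mammalian cells, while the T7 designation indicates that the coding sequence can also be transcribed in vitro, the usual route for generating mRNA to inject into zebrafish embryos. The sequencing primer named for the 3′ end suggests a BGH polyadenylation region downstream. Because FokI cleaves only as a dimer, this construct is meant to be used with a matching right-side monomer that binds the opposite strand nearby, producing a double-strand break whose error-prone repair introduces disruptive indels. The associated work concerns targeted gene disruption in somatic zebrafish cells, and the insert name suggests it belongs to a set of TALENs made for the zebrafish community.
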