Addgene plasmid #42767: TAL3304
Depositing lab: Keith Joung. Depositing organization: Massachusetts General Hospital. Publication: Targeted gene disruption in somatic zebrafish cells using engineered TALENs. Sander JD, Cade L, Khayter C, Reyon D, Peterson RT, Joung JK, Yeh JR. Nat Biotechnol. 2011 Aug 5;29(8):697-8. doi: 10.1038/nbt.1934. PubMed 21822241.
Backbone
  Vector backbone: JDS74
  Backbone manufacturer: Addgene plasmid #32288
  Backbone size w/o insert (bp): 6447
  Vector type: Mammalian Expression ; T7
Growth in bacteria
  Bacterial resistance: Ampicillin, 100 μg/mL
  Growth temperature: 37°C
  Growth strain: XL1 Blue
  Copy number: High Copy
Gene/Insert
  Gene/Insert name: ZebrafishCommunity-mak-left (alt name: mak)
  Species: D. rerio (zebrafish)
  Insert size (bp): 1640
  Entrez Gene: mak (a.k.a. Ick, fj04c02, zgc:56603, wu:fj04c02)
  Promoter: CMV
  Tag / fusion protein: 3X Flag (N terminal on backbone); WT FOKI (C terminal on backbone)
  Cloning method: Restriction Enzyme; 5′ cloning site N/A (destroyed during cloning); 3′ cloning site N/A (destroyed during cloning)
  Sequencing primers: 5′ CMV-F; 3′ BGH-rev
Terms and licenses: Academic/Nonprofit Terms; Industry Terms: Not Available to Industry
Depositor comments: Target binding site: TCAAGCAGCTGGGTGATG It is strongly recommended that users perform a diagnostic digest to verify this plasmid prior to use. For example, a double digest of the plasmid with BamHI and KpnI should result in two bands at 2.3kb and 5.8kb.
How to cite: TAL3304 was a gift from Keith Joung (Addgene plasmid # 42767 ; http://n2t.net/addgene:42767 ; RRID:Addgene_42767)
